>Addgene plasmid #200494 | pKLV2-U6gRNA5(NDUFA1(11))-PGKpuro2ABFP-W | addgene full sequence | sequence record 418825 | Addgene NGS Result
CGCCCATTGACGTCAATAATGACGTATGTTCCCATAGTAACGCCAATAGGGACTTTCCATTGACGTCAAT
GGGTGGAGTATTTACGGTAAACTGCCCACTTGGCAGTACATCAAGTGTATCATATGCCAAGTACGCCCCC
TATTGACGTCAATGACGGTAAATGGCCCGCCTGGCATTATGCCCAGTACATGACCTTATGGGACTTTCCT
ACTTGGCAGTACATCTACGTATTAGTCATCGCTATTACCATGGTGATGCGGTTTTGGCAGTACATCAATG
GGCGTGGATAGCGGTTTGACTCACGGGGATTTCCAAGTCTCCACCCCATTGACGTCAATGGGAGTTTGTT
TTGGCACCAAAATCAACGGGACTTTCCAAAATGTCGTAACAACTCCGCCCCATTGACGCAAATGGGCGGT
AGGCGTGTACGGTGGGAGGTCTATATAAGCAGCGCGTTTTGCCTGTACTGGGTCTCTCTGGTTAGACCAG
ATCTGAGCCTGGGAGCTCTCTGGCTAACTAGGGAACCCACTGCTTAAGCCTCAATAAAGCTTGCCTTGAG
TGCTTCAAGTAGTGTGTGCCCGTCTGTTGTGTGACTCTGGTAACTAGAGATCCCTCAGACCCTTTTAGTC
AGTGTGGAAAATCTCTAGCAGTGGCGCCCGAACAGGGACTTGAAAGCGAAAGGGAAACCAGAGGAGCTCT
CTCGACGCAGGACTCGGCTTGCTGAAGCGCGCACGGCAAGAGGCGAGGGGCGGCGACTGGTGAGTACGCC
AAAAATTTTGACTAGCGGAGGCTAGAAGGAGAGAGATGGGTGCGAGAGCGTCAGTATTAAGCGGGGGAGA
ATTAGATCGCGATGGGAAAAAATTCGGTTAAGGCCAGGGGGAAAGAAAAAATATAAATTAAAACATATAG
TATGGGCAAGCAGGGAGCTAGAACGATTCGCAGTTAATCCTGGCCTGTTAGAAACATCAGAAGGCTGTAG
ACAAATACTGGGACAGCTACAACCATCCCTTCAGACAGGATCAGAAGAACTTAGATCATTATATAATACA
GTAGCAACCCTCTATTGTGTGCATCAAAGGATAGAGATAAAAGACACCAAGGAAGCTTTAGACAAGATAG
AGGAAGAGCAAAACAAAAGTAAGACCACCGCACAGCAAGCGGCCGGCCGCGCTGATCTTCAGACCTGGAG
GAGGAGATATGAGGGACAATTGGAGAAGTGAATTATATAAATATAAAGTAGTAAAAATTGAACCATTAGG
AGTAGCACCCACCAAGGCAAAGAGAAGAGTGGTGCAGAGAGAAAAAAGAGCAGTGGGAATAGGAGCTTTG
TTCCTTGGGTTCTTGGGAGCAGCAGGAAGCACTATGGGCGCAGCGTCAATGACGCTGACGGTACAGGCCA
GACAATTATTGTCTGGTATAGTGCAGCAGCAGAACAATTTGCTGAGGGCTATTGAGGCGCAACAGCATCT
GTTGCAACTCACAGTCTGGGGCATCAAGCAGCTCCAGGCAAGAATCCTGGCTGTGGAAAGATACCTAAAG
GATCAACAGCTCCTGGGGATTTGGGGTTGCTCTGGAAAACTCATTTGCACCACTGCTGTGCCTTGGAATG
CTAGTTGGAGTAATAAATCTCTGGAACAGATTTGGAATCACACGACCTGGATGGAGTGGGACAGAGAAAT
TAACAATTACACAAGCTTAATACACTCCTTAATTGAAGAATCGCAAAACCAGCAAGAAAAGAATGAACAA
GAATTATTGGAATTAGATAAATGGGCAAGTTTGTGGAATTGGTTTAACATAACAAATTGGCTGTGGTATA
TAAAATTATTCATAATGATAGTAGGAGGCTTGGTAGGTTTAAGAATAGTTTTTGCTGTACTTTCTATAGT
GAATAGAGTTAGGCAGGGATATTCACCATTATCGTTTCAGACCCACCTCCCAACCCCGAGGGGACCCGAC
AGGCCCGAAGGAATAGAAGAAGAAGGTGGAGAGAGAGACAGAGACAGATCCATTCGATTAGTGAACGGAT
CGGCACTGCGTGCGCCAATTCTGCAGACAAATGGCAGTATTCATCCACAATTTTAAAAGAAAAGGGGGGA
TTGGGGGGTACAGTGCAGGGGAAAGAATAGTAGACATAATAGCAACAGACATACAAACTAAAGAATTACA
AAAACAAATTACAAAAATTCAAAATTTTCGGGTTTATTACAGGGACAGCAGAGATCCAGTTTGGTTAGTA
CCGGGCCCTACGCGTCCAAGGTCGGGCAGGAAGAGGGCCTATTTCCCATGATTCCTTCATATTTGCATAT
ACGATACAAGGCTGTTAGAGAGATAATTAGAATTAATTTGACTGTAAACACAAAGATATTAGTACAAAAT
ACGTGACGTAGAAAGTAATAATTTCTTGGGTAGTTTGCAGTTTTAAAATTATGTTTTAAAATGGACTATC
ATATGCTTACCGTAACTTGAAAGTATTTCGATTTCTTGGCTTTATATATCTTGTGGAAAGGACGAAACAC
CGGGGTATCACTGGAGTCTGAGTTTAAGAGCTATGCTGGAAACAGCATAGCAAGTTTAAATAAGGCTAGT
CCGTTATCAACTTGAAAAAGTGGCACCGAGTCGGTGCTTTTTTTGGATCCAATTCTACCGGGTAGGGGAG
GCGCTTTTCCCAAGGCAGTCTGGAGCATGCGCTTTAGCAGCCCCGCTGGGCACTTGGCGCTACACAAGTG
GCCTCTGGCCTCGCACACATTCCACATCCACCGGTAGGCGCCAACCGGCTCCGTTCTTTGGTGGCCCCTT
CGCGCCACCTTCTACTCCTCCCCTAGTCAGGAAGTTCCCCCCCGCCCCGCAGCTCGCGTCGTGCAGGACG
TGACAAATGGAAGTAGCACGTCTCACTAGTCTCGTGCAGATGGACAGCACCGCTGAGCAATGGAAGCGGG
TAGGCCTTTGGGGCAGCGGCCAATAGCAGCTTTGCTCCTTCGCTTTCTGGGCTCAGAGGCTGGGAAGGGG
TGGGTCCGGGGGCGGGCTCAGGGGCGGGCTCAGGGGCGGGGCGGGCGCCCGAAGGTCCTCCGGAGGCCCG
GCATTCTGCACGCTTCAAAAGCGCACGTCTGCCGCGCTGTTCTCCTCTTCCTCATCTCCGGGCCTTTCGA
CCTGCATCCATCTAGATCTCGAGCAGCTGAAGCTTACCATGACCGAGTACAAGCCCACGGTGCGCCTCGC
CACCCGCGACGACGTCCCCAGGGCCGTACGCACCCTCGCCGCCGCGTTCGCCGACTACCCCGCCACGCGC
CACACCGTCGATCCGGACCGCCACATCGAGCGGGTCACCGAGCTGCAAGAACTCTTCCTCACGCGCGTCG
GGCTCGACATCGGCAAGGTGTGGGTCGCGGACGACGGCGCCGCGGTGGCGGTCTGGACCACGCCGGAGAG
CGTCGAAGCGGGGGCGGTGTTCGCCGAGATCGGCCCGCGCATGGCCGAGTTGAGCGGTTCCCGGCTGGCC
GCGCAGCAACAGATGGAAGGCCTCCTGGCGCCGCACCGGCCCAAGGAGCCCGCGTGGTTCCTGGCCACCG
TCGGCGTCTCGCCCGACCACCAGGGCAAGGGTCTGGGCAGCGCCGTCGTGCTCCCCGGAGTGGAGGCGGC
CGAGCGCGCCGGGGTGCCCGCCTTCCTGGAGACCTCCGCGCCCCGCAACCTCCCCTTCTACGAGCGGCTC
GGCTTCACCGTCACCGCCGACGTCGAGGTGCCCGAAGGACCGCGCACCTGGTGCATGACCCGCAAGCCCG
GTGCCGGCGGCGGGTCCGGAGGAGAGGGCAGAGGAAGTCTCCTAACATGCGGTGACGTGGAGGAGAATCC
TGGCCCAATGAGCGAGCTGATTAAGGAGAACATGCACATGAAGCTGTACATGGAGGGCACCGTGGACAAC
CATCACTTCAAGTGCACATCCGAGGGCGAAGGCAAGCCCTACGAGGGCACCCAGACCATGAGAATCAAGG
TGGTCGAGGGCGGCCCTCTCCCCTTCGCCTTCGACATCCTGGCTACTAGCTTCCTCTACGGCAGCAAGAC
CTTCATCAACCACACCCAGGGCATCCCCGACTTCTTCAAGCAGTCCTTCCCTGAGGGCTTCACATGGGAG
AGAGTCACCACATACGAGGACGGGGGCGTGCTGACCGCTACCCAGGACACCAGCCTCCAGGACGGCTGCC
TCATCTACAACGTCAAGATCAGAGGGGTGAACTTCACATCCAACGGCCCTGTGATGCAGAAGAAAACACT
CGGCTGGGAGGCCTTCACCGAGACGCTGTACCCCGCTGACGGCGGCCTGGAAGGCAGAAACGACATGGCC
CTGAAGCTCGTGGGCGGGAGCCATCTGATCGCAAACATCAAGACCACATATAGATCCAAGAAACCCGCTA
AGAACCTCAAGATGCCTGGCGTCTACTATGTGGACTACAGACTGGAAAGAATCAAGGAGGCCAACAACGA
GACCTACGTCGAGCAGCACGAGGTGGCAGTGGCCAGATACTGCGACCTCCCTAGCAAACTGGGGCACAAG
CTTAATTGAGCGGCCGCTCAACCTCTGGATTACAAAATTTGTGAAAGATTGACTGGTATTCTTAACTATG
TTGCTCCTTTTACGCTATGTGGATACGCTGCTTTAATGCCTTTGTATCATGCTATTGCTTCCCGTATGGC
TTTCATTTTCTCCTCCTTGTATAAATCCTGGTTGCTGTCTCTTTATGAGGAGTTGTGGCCCGTTGTCAGG
CAACGTGGCGTGGTGTGCACTGTGTTTGCTGACGCAACCCCCACTGGTTGGGGCATTGCCACCACCTGTC
AGCTCCTTTCCGGGACTTTCGCTTTCCCCCTCCCTATTGCCACGGCGGAACTCATCGCCGCCTGCCTTGC
CCGCTGCTGGACAGGGGCTCGGCTGTTGGGCACTGACAATTCCGTGGTGTTGTCGGGGAAATCATCGTCC
TTTCCTTGGCTGCTCGCCTGTGTTGCCACCTGGATTCTGCGCGGGACGTCCTTCTGCTACGTCCCTTCGG
CCCTCAATCCAGCGGACCTTCCTTCCCGCGGCCTGCTGCCGGCTCTGCGGCCTCTTCCGCGTCTACGCCT
TCGCCCTCAGACGAGTCGGATCTCCCTTTGGGCCGCCTCCCCGCAGGTACCTTTAAGACCAATGACTTAC
AAGGCAGCTGTAGATCTTAGCCACTTTTTAAAAGAAAAGGGGGGACTGGAAGGGCTAATTCACTCCCAAA
GAAGTCAAGATCTGCTTTTTGCCTGTACTGGGTCTCTCTGGTTAGACCAGAGTCTCTCTGGTTAGACCAG
ATCTGAGCCTGGGAGCTCTCTGGCTAACTAGGGAACCCACTGCTTAAGCCTCAATAAAGCTTGCCTTGAG
TGCTTCAAGTAGTGTGTGCCCGTCTGTTGTGTGACTCTGGTAACTAGAGATCCCTCAGACCCTTTTAGTC
AGTGTGGAAAATCTCTAGCAGTTTAAACCCGCTGATCAGCCTCGACTGTGCCTTCTAGTTGCCAGCCATC
TGTTGTTTGCCCCTCCCCCGTGCCTTCCTTGACCCTGGAAGGTGCCACTCCCACTGTCCTTTCCTAATAA
AATGAGGAAATTGCATCGCATTGTCTGAGTAGGTGTCATTCTATTCTGGGGGGTGGGGTGGGGCAGGACA
GCAAGGGGGAGGATTGGGAAGTCAATAGCAGGCATGCTGGGGATGCGGTGGGCTCTATGGGCGGCCGTTA
ATTAAGCTTTTGTTCCCTTTAGTGAGGGTTAATTGCGCGCTTGGCGTAATCATGGTCATAGCTGTTTCCT
GTGTGAAATTGTTATCCGCTCACAATTCCACACAACATACGAGCCGGGAGCATAAAGTGTAAAGCCTGGG
GTGCCTAATGAGTGAGCTAACTCACATTAATTGCGTTGCGCTCACTGCCCGCTTTCCAGTCGGGAAACCT
GTCGTGCCAGCTGCATTAATGAATCGGCCAACGCGCGGGGAGAGGCGGTTTGCGTATTGGGCGCTCTTCC
GCTTCCTCGCTCACTGACTCGCTGCGCTCGGTCGTTCGGCTGCGGCGAGCGGTATCAGCTCACTCAAAGG
CGGTAATACGGTTATCCACAGAATCAGGGGATAACGCAGGAAAGAACATGTGAGCAAAAGGCCAGCAAAA
GGCCAGGAACCGTAAAAAGGCCGCGTTGCTGGCGTTTTTCCATAGGCTCCGCCCCCCTGACGAGCATCAC
AAAAATCGACGCTCAAGTCAGAGGTGGCGAAACCCGACAGGACTATAAAGATACCAGGCGTTTCCCCCTG
GAAGCTCCCTCGTGCGCTCTCCTGTTCCGACCCTGCCGCTTACCGGATACCTGTCCGCCTTTCTCCCTTC
GGGAAGCGTGGCGCTTTCTCATAGCTCACGCTGTAGGTATCTCAGTTCGGTGTAGGTCGTTCGCTCCAAG
CTGGGCTGTGTGCACGAACCCCCCGTTCAGCCCGACCGCTGCGCCTTATCCGGTAACTATCGTCTTGAGT
CCAACCCGGTAAGACACGACTTATCGCCACTGGCAGCAGCCACTGGTAACAGGATTAGCAGAGCGAGGTA
TGTAGGCGGTGCTACAGAGTTCTTGAAGTGGTGGCCTAACTACGGCTACACTAGAAGAACAGTATTTGGT
ATCTGCGCTCTGCTGAAGCCAGTTACCTTCGGAAAAAGAGTTGGTAGCTCTTGATCCGGCAAACAAACCA
CCGCTGGTAGCGGTGGTTTTTTTGTTTGCAAGCAGCAGATTACGCGCAGAAAAAAAGGATCTCAAGAAGA
TCCTTTGATCTTTTCTACGGGGTCTGACGCTCAGTGGAACGAAAACTCACGTTAAGGGATTTTGGTCATG
AGATTATCAAAAAGGATCTTCACCTAGATCCTTTTAAATTAAAAATGAAGTTTTAAATCAATCTAAAGTA
TATATGAGTAAACTTGGTCTGACAGTTACCAATGCTTAATCAGTGAGGCACCTATCTCAGCGATCTGTCT
ATTTCGTTCATCCATAGTTGCCTGACTCCCCGTCGTGTAGATAACTACGATACGGGAGGGCTTACCATCT
GGCCCCAGTGCTGCAATGATACCGCGAGACCCACGCTCACCGGCTCCAGATTTATCAGCAATAAACCAGC
CAGCCGGAAGGGCCGAGCGCAGAAGTGGTCCTGCAACTTTATCCGCCTCCATCCAGTCTATTAATTGTTG
CCGGGAAGCTAGAGTAAGTAGTTCGCCAGTTAATAGTTTGCGCAACGTTGTTGCCATTGCTACAGGCATC
GTGGTGTCACGCTCGTCGTTTGGTATGGCTTCATTCAGCTCCGGTTCCCAACGATCAAGGCGAGTTACAT
GATCCCCCATGTTGTGCAAAAAAGCGGTTAGCTCCTTCGGTCCTCCGATCGTTGTCAGAAGTAAGTTGGC
CGCAGTGTTATCACTCATGGTTATGGCAGCACTGCATAATTCTCTTACTGTCATGCCATCCGTAAGATGC
TTTTCTGTGACTGGTGAGTACTCAACCAAGTCATTCTGAGAATAGTGTATGCGGCGACCGAGTTGCTCTT
GCCCGGCGTCAATACGGGATAATACCGCGCCACATAGCAGAACTTTAAAAGTGCTCATCATTGGAAAACG
TTCTTCGGGGCGAAAACTCTCAAGGATCTTACCGCTGTTGAGATCCAGTTCGATGTAACCCACTCGTGCA
CCCAACTGATCTTCAGCATCTTTTACTTTCACCAGCGTTTCTGGGTGAGCAAAAACAGGAAGGCAAAATG
CCGCAAAAAAGGGAATAAGGGCGACACGGAAATGTTGAATACTCATACTCTTCCTTTTTCAATATTATTG
AAGCATTTATCAGGGTTATTGTCTCATGAGCGGATACATATTTGAATGTATTTAGAAAAATAAACAAATA
GGGGTTCCGCGCACATTTCCCCGAAAAGTGCCACCTAAATTGTAAGCGTTAATATTTTGTTAAAATTCGC
GTTAAATTTTTGTTAAATCAGCTCATTTTTTAACCAATAGGCCGAAATCGGCAAAATCCCTTATAAATCA
AAAGAATAGACCGAGATAGGGT
[37 nt withheld, positions 8073-8109]
AAAGAACGTGGACTCCAACGTCAAAGG
[49 nt withheld, positions 8137-8185]
T
[91 nt withheld, positions 8187-8277]
G
[124 nt withheld, positions 8279-8402]
CCCATTCGCCATTCAGGCTGCGCAACTGTTGGGAAGGGCGATCGGTGCGGGCCTCTTCGCTATTACGCCA
GCTGGCGAAAGGGGGATGTGCTGCAAGGCGATTAAGTTGGGTAACGCCAGGGTTTTCCCAGTCACGACGT
TGTAAAACGACGGCCAGTGAGCGCGCGTAATACGACTCACTATAGGGCGAATTGACTAGTACATAACTTA
CGGTAAATGGCCCGCCTGGCTGACCGCCCAACGACCCC
Features (pLannotate 1.2.2; 28 found; start..end, strand, type, name):
    253..452     +  promoter       CMV promoter: human cytomegalovirus (CMV) immediate early promoter
    470..650     +  LTR            5' LTR (truncated): truncated 5' long terminal repeat (LTR) from HIV-1
    697..822     +  misc_feature   HIV-1 Ψ: packaging signal of human immunodeficiency virus type 1
    806..1144    +  CDS            HIV-1 gag (fragment): gag protein from human immunodeficiency virus 1; gag
   1321..1554    +  misc_feature   RRE: The Rev response element (RRE) of HIV-1 allows for Rev-dependent mRNA export from the nucleus to the cytoplasm.
   1931..2031    +  CDS            Rev (fragment): human immunodeficiency virus 1 (HIV-1) Rev protein; rev; enhances nuclear export of unspliced and incompletely spliced viral mRNAs
   2081..2198    +  misc_feature   cPPT/CTS: central polypurine tract and central termination sequence of HIV-1
   2273..2513    +  promoter       U6 promoter: RNA polymerase III promoter for human U6 snRNA
   2560..2627    +  misc_RNA       tracrRNA (fragment): trans-activating CRISPR RNA for the Streptococcus pyogenes CRISPR/Cas9 system
   2650..3149    +  promoter       PGK promoter: mouse phosphoglycerate kinase 1 promoter
   3189..3785    +  CDS            PuroR (fragment): puromycin N-acetyltransferase; pac from Streptomyces; confers resistance to puromycin
   3858..4556    +  CDS            TagBFP: TagBFP is a basic (constitutively fluorescent) blue fluorescent protein published in 2008, derived from Entacmaea quadricolor. It is reported to be a very rapidly-maturing monomer with very low acid sensitivity.
   4568..5154    +  misc_feature   WPRE: woodchuck hepatitis virus posttranscriptional regulatory element
   5148..5294    +  CDS            nef (fragment): NEF_HV1LA - Experimental evidence at protein level: Swiss-Prot protein existence level 1. Extracellular Nef protein targets CD4(+) T-lymphocytes for apoptosis by interacting with CXCR4 surface receptors. From Human immunodeficiency virus type 1 group M subtype B (isolate Lai) (HIV-1).
   5302..5480    +  LTR            5' LTR (truncated): truncated 5' long terminal repeat (LTR) from HIV-1
   5506..5617    +  polyA_signal   bGH poly(A) signal: bovine growth hormone polyadenylation signal
   5756..5774    -  promoter       T3 promoter: promoter for bacteriophage T3 RNA polymerase
   5819..5835    -  protein_bind   lac operator: The lac repressor binds to the lac operator to inhibit transcription in E. coli. This inhibition can be relieved by adding lactose or isopropyl-β-D-thiogalactopyranoside (IPTG). lac repressor encoded by lacI
   5843..5873    -  promoter       lac promoter: promoter for the E. coli lac operon
   5888..5909    -  protein_bind   CAP binding site: CAP binding activates transcription in the presence of cAMP. E. coli catabolite activator protein
   5922..6014    -  CDS            lacI (fragment): lac repressor; lacI; The lac repressor binds to the lac operator to inhibit transcription in E. coli. This inhibition can be relieved by adding lactose or isopropyl-β-D-thiogalactopyranoside (IPTG).
   6197..6785    -  rep_origin     ori: high-copy-number ColE1/pMB1/pBR322/pUC origin of replication
   6956..7816    -  CDS            AmpR: β-lactamase; bla; confers resistance to ampicillin, carbenicillin, and related antibiotics
   7817..7921    -  promoter       AmpR promoter: bla
   7974..8402    -  rep_origin     f1 ori (sequence partly withheld): f1 bacteriophage origin of replication; arrow indicates direction of (+) strand synthesis
   8407..8562    -  CDS            lacZα (fragment): LacZα fragment of β-galactosidase; lacZ fragment
   8570..8588    +  promoter       T7 promoter: promoter for bacteriophage T7 RNA polymerase
   8602..252     +  enhancer       CMV enhancer (across the origin): human cytomegalovirus immediate early enhancer
