[The description below was written by a language model from this plasmid's Addgene catalogue record and pLannotate feature annotations shown in this document.]
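Description:
pKLV2-U6gRNA5(NDUFA1(11))-PGKpuro2ABFP-W is an 8,650 bp lentiviral transfer plasmid that expresses a single CRISPR guide RNA against human NDUFA1. It was made by inserting the guide spacer into the BbsI cloning site of the parental pKLV2-U6gRNA5(BbsI)-PGKpuro2ABFP-W backbone, destroying both BbsI sites in the process. In bacteria it is maintained through a high-copy ColE1/pUC-type origin and selected with ampicillin via the β-lactamase gene. An f1 origin and remnants of a lac/lacZα cloning region with flanking T7 and T3 promoters are carried over from the plasmid backbone.

The viral portion begins with a CMV enhancer/promoter fused to a truncated HIV-1 5' LTR, an arrangement that typically drives genomic RNA production in packaging cells without Tat. It is followed by the Ψ packaging signal with a gag fragment, the RRE for Rev-dependent nuclear export, and the cPPT/CTS. Downstream, a human U6 RNA polymerase III promoter transcribes the NDUFA1 spacer joined to a Streptococcus pyogenes Cas9 guide scaffold, which is annotated as a tracrRNA fragment. A separate mouse PGK promoter drives puromycin N-acetyltransferase and TagBFP. According to the construct name these are linked by a 2A peptide, so one transcript gives both drug selection and blue fluorescent marking of transduced cells. A WPRE enhances expression of this transcript, and the cassette ends in a truncated 3' LTR followed by a bGH polyadenylation signal.

No Cas9 is encoded, so the nuclease must be supplied separately in the target cells. The record supports its use for Cas9-mediated targeting of NDUFA1 in human cells, and the associated publication concerns T-cell acute lymphoblastic leukemia.
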