Addgene plasmid #200494: pKLV2-U6gRNA5(NDUFA1(11))-PGKpuro2ABFP-W
Purpose: Lentiviral vector expressing gRNA targeting human NDUFA1
Depositing lab: Kosuke Yusa. Depositing organization: Kyoto University, Institute for Life and Medical Sciences. Publication: Canonical BAF complex regulates the oncogenic program in human T-cell acute lymphoblastic leukemia. Aoki K, Hyuga M, Tarumoto Y, Nishibuchi G, Ueda A, Ochi Y, Sugino S, Mikami T, Kobushi H, Kato I, Akahane K, Inukai T, Takaori-Kondo A, Takita J, Ogawa S, Yusa K. Blood. 2023 Nov 3:blood.2023020857. doi: 10.1182/blood.2023020857. PubMed 37922452.
Backbone
  Vector backbone: pKLV2-U6gRNA5(BbsI)-PGKpuro2ABFP-W
  Backbone manufacturer: addgene
  Backbone size w/o insert (bp): 8648
  Total vector size (bp): 8650
  Vector type: Lentiviral
  Selectable markers: Puromycin
Growth in bacteria
  Bacterial resistance: Ampicillin, 100 μg/mL
  Growth temperature: 37°C
  Growth strain: NEB Stable
  Copy number: Unknown
Gene/Insert
  Gene/Insert name: NDUFA1(11)
  gRNA/shRNA sequence: GGGTATCACTGGAGTCTGA
  Species: H. sapiens (human)
  Entrez Gene: NDUFA1 (a.k.a. CI-MWFE, MC1DN12, MWFE, ZNF183)
  Cloning method: Restriction Enzyme; 5′ cloning site BbsI (destroyed during cloning); 3′ cloning site BbsI (destroyed during cloning)
  Sequencing primers: 5′ AGATAATTAGAATTAATTTGACTG
Terms and licenses: Academic/Nonprofit Terms; Industry Terms: Not Available to Industry
How to cite: pKLV2-U6gRNA5(NDUFA1(11))-PGKpuro2ABFP-W was a gift from Kosuke Yusa (Addgene plasmid # 200494 ; http://n2t.net/addgene:200494 ; RRID:Addgene_200494)
